Addgene plasmid #55613: pcDNA5 FRT/TO SF-HERC2 (ShB-R)
Purpose: Dox-inducible expression of full length, ShB-resistant, 3xFLAG/STREP tagged wild-type HERC2 in Flp-In TREx cells
Depositing lab: David Chan. Depositing organization: California Institute of Technology. Publication: Degradation of the Deubiquitinating Enzyme USP33 is Mediated by p97 and the Ubiquitin Ligase HERC2. Chan NC, den Besten W, Sweredoski MJ, Hess S, Deshaies RJ, Chan DC. J Biol Chem. 2014 May 22. pii: jbc.M114.569392. 10.1074/jbc.M114.569392 PubMed 24855649.
Backbone
  Vector backbone: pcDNA5 FRT/TO
  Backbone manufacturer: Life Technologies
  Backbone size w/o insert (bp): 5137
  Total vector size (bp): 19689
  Modifications to backbone: The first PmeI site at the beginning of the MCS of pcDNA5 FRT/TO was replaced with a NheI site
  Vector type: Mammalian Expression
  Selectable markers: Hygromycin
Growth in bacteria
  Bacterial resistance: Ampicillin, 100 μg/mL
  Growth temperature: 37°C
  Growth strain: DH5alpha
  Growth instructions: Because of the size of the insert, DH5alpha cells transformed with this plasmid grows much slower, and the yield of DNA from a miniprep is usually low.
  Copy number: Low Copy
Gene/Insert
  Gene/Insert name: 3xFLAG tagged HERC2 (WT) (alt name: HERC2)
  Species: H. sapiens (human)
  Insert size (bp): 14640
  Mutation: Silent mutations have been incorporated into the ORF of HERC2 to render it refractory to the shRNA described in the associated publication.
  GenBank ID: NM_004667.5
  Entrez Gene: HERC2 (a.k.a. D15F37S1, MRT38, SHEP1, jdf2, p528)
  Tag / fusion protein: 3xFLAG (N terminal on insert); STREP (N terminal on insert)
  Cloning method: Restriction Enzyme; 5′ cloning site NheI (not destroyed); 3′ cloning site PmeI (unknown if destroyed)
  Sequencing primers: 5′ CGC AAA TGG GCG GTA GGC GTG; 3′ TAG AAG GCA CAG TCG AGG C
Terms and licenses: Academic/Nonprofit Terms; Industry Terms: Not Available to Industry
Depositor comments: There is a unique XhoI between the N-terminal 3xFLAG/STREP tag and the beginning of the HERC2 ORF. When cut with XhoI, PmeI, the untagged HERC2 ORF can be excised. There is a TEV-protease site inserted between the N-terminal 3xFLAG/STREP tag and the HERC2 ORF. Silent mutations have been incorporated into the ORF of HERC2 to render it refractory to the shRNA described in the associated publication.
How to cite: pcDNA5 FRT/TO SF-HERC2 (ShB-R) was a gift from David Chan (Addgene plasmid # 55613 ; http://n2t.net/addgene:55613 ; RRID:Addgene_55613)
