[The description below was written by a language model from this plasmid's Addgene catalogue record and pLannotate feature annotations shown in this document.]
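Description:
pcDNA5 FRT/TO SF-HERC2 (ShB-R) is a mammalian expression plasmid of nearly 20 kb, built on the pcDNA5 FRT/TO backbone for doxycycline-inducible expression of full-length human HERC2 in Flp-In T-REx cells. It is propagated in E. coli through a ColE1/pUC-type origin with ampicillin resistance. Although this origin is nominally high copy, the record lists the plasmid as low copy, and the depositor notes that the very large insert slows bacterial growth and reduces DNA yield.

The expression cassette uses the CMV immediate-early enhancer and promoter followed by tet operator sequences. The annotation tool labels these as short PLtetO-1 and TRE fragments, but they correspond to the tetracycline operators of the TO promoter. Transcription is therefore repressed by Tet repressor in the host line and released by doxycycline. Downstream lies an N-terminal 3xFLAG and Strep-tag II module, a TEV protease site, and then the roughly 14.5 kb wild-type HERC2 open reading frame, which encodes a giant E3 ubiquitin ligase. A bGH polyadenylation signal terminates the transcript. Silent mutations make the transcript resistant to the HERC2 shRNA described in the associated publication, which should let the tagged protein be expressed while endogenous HERC2 is knocked down. A unique XhoI site between the tags and the ORF, paired with PmeI, allows excision of the untagged coding sequence. The backbone's first PmeI site was replaced with NheI for cloning.

An FRT site sits directly upstream of a hygromycin resistance gene with no annotated promoter of its own, followed by an SV40 poly(A) signal. Flp-mediated recombination into the host cell's genomic FRT locus activates this marker, giving hygromycin-selectable, single-site isogenic integrants. The dual tag suits tandem affinity purification and detection of HERC2.
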