Features (pLannotate 1.2.2; 23 found; start..end, strand, type, name):
     28..80      -  misc_feature   bom (fragment): basis of mobility region from pBR322
    235..614     +  enhancer       CMV enhancer: human cytomegalovirus immediate early enhancer
    615..818     +  promoter       CMV promoter: human cytomegalovirus (CMV) immediate early promoter
    820..839     +  promoter       PLtetO-1 promoter (fragment): modified phage lambda PL promoter with tet operator sites (Lutz and Bujard, 1997)
    841..860     +  promoter       PLtetO-1 promoter (fragment): modified phage lambda PL promoter with tet operator sites (Lutz and Bujard, 1997)
    868..901     +  promoter       TRE3GV promoter (fragment): 3rd-generation Tet-responsive promoter that can be activated by binding of Tet-On® 3G, optimized for retroviral and lentiviral vectors
    991..1056    +  CDS            3xFLAG: three tandem FLAG® epitope tags, followed by an enterokinase cleavage site
   1066..1088    +  CDS            Strep-Tag II (fragment): peptide that binds Strep-Tactin®, an engineered form of streptavidin
   1123..15624   +  CDS            HERC2: HERC2_HUMAN - Experimental evidence at protein level: Swiss-Prot protein existence level 1. E3 ubiquitin-protein ligase that regulates ubiquitin- dependent retention of repair proteins on damaged chromosomes. Recruited to sites of DNA damage in response to ionizing radiation (IR) and facilitates the assembly of UBE2N and RNF8 promoting DNA damage- induced formation of 'Lys-63'-linked ubiquitin chains. Acts as a mediator of binding specificity between UBE2N and RNF8. Involved in the maintenance of RNF168 levels. E3 ubiquitin-protein ligase that promotes the ubiquitination and proteasomal degrad
  15653..15877   +  polyA_signal   bGH poly(A) signal: bovine growth hormone polyadenylation signal
  15881..15902   +  promoter       SV40 promoter (fragment): SV40 enhancer and early promoter
  15923..16156   +  rep_origin     f1 ori (fragment) (sequence partly withheld): f1 bacteriophage origin of replication; arrow indicates direction of (+) strand synthesis
  16161..16208   +  protein_bind   FRT: FLP-mediated recombination occurs in the 8-bp core sequence TCTAGAAA (Turan and Bode, 2011). FLP recombinase from the Saccharomyces cerevisiae 2μ plasmid
  16216..17238   +  CDS            HygR: aminoglycoside phosphotransferase from E. coli; aph(4)-Ia; confers resistance to hygromycin
  17248..17373   +  CDS            ble (fragment): BLE_KLEPN - Experimental evidence at protein level: Swiss-Prot protein existence level 1. Binding protein with a strong affinity to the bleomycin family of antibiotics. Binds to CL990; an antimitotic-antibiotic compound. From Klebsiella pneumoniae.
  17368..17489   +  polyA_signal   SV40 poly(A) signal: SV40 polyadenylation signal
  17560..17582   -  protein_bind   lac operator (fragment): The lac repressor binds to the lac operator to inhibit transcription in E. coli. This inhibition can be relieved by adding lactose or isopropyl-β-D-thiogalactopyranoside (IPTG). lac repressor encoded by lacI
  17586..17616   -  promoter       lac promoter: promoter for the E. coli lac operon
  17631..17652   -  protein_bind   CAP binding site: CAP binding activates transcription in the presence of cAMP. E. coli catabolite activator protein
  17665..17757   -  CDS            lacI (fragment): lac repressor; lacI; The lac repressor binds to the lac operator to inhibit transcription in E. coli. This inhibition can be relieved by adding lactose or isopropyl-β-D-thiogalactopyranoside (IPTG).
  17940..18528   -  rep_origin     ori: high-copy-number ColE1/pMB1/pBR322/pUC origin of replication
  18699..19559   -  CDS            AmpR: β-lactamase; bla; confers resistance to ampicillin, carbenicillin, and related antibiotics
  19560..19664   -  promoter       AmpR promoter: bla
>Addgene plasmid #55613 | pcDNA5 FRT/TO SF-HERC2 (ShB-R) | depositor full sequence | sequence record 86499 | pcDNA5 FRT/TO SF-HERC2 (ShB-R) sequence 19695 bps
GACGGATCGGGAGATCTCCCGATCCCCTATGGTGCACTCTCAGTACAATCTGCTCTGATGCCGCATAGTT
AAGCCAGTATCTGCTCCCTGCTTGTGTGTTGGAGGTCGCTGAGTAGTGCGCGAGCAAAATTTAAGCTACA
ACAAGGCAAGGCTTGACCGACAATTGCATGAAGAATCTGCTTAGGGTTAGGCGTTTTGCGCTGCTTCGCG
ATGTACGGGCCAGATATACGCGTTGACATTGATTATTGACTAGTTATTAATAGTAATCAATTACGGGGTC
ATTAGTTCATAGCCCATATATGGAGTTCCGCGTTACATAACTTACGGTAAATGGCCCGCCTGGCTGACCG
CCCAACGACCCCCGCCCATTGACGTCAATAATGACGTATGTTCCCATAGTAACGCCAATAGGGACTTTCC
ATTGACGTCAATGGGTGGAGTATTTACGGTAAACTGCCCACTTGGCAGTACATCAAGTGTATCATATGCC
AAGTACGCCCCCTATTGACGTCAATGACGGTAAATGGCCCGCCTGGCATTATGCCCAGTACATGACCTTA
TGGGACTTTCCTACTTGGCAGTACATCTACGTATTAGTCATCGCTATTACCATGGTGATGCGGTTTTGGC
AGTACATCAATGGGCGTGGATAGCGGTTTGACTCACGGGGATTTCCAAGTCTCCACCCCATTGACGTCAA
TGGGAGTTTGTTTTGGCACCAAAATCAACGGGACTTTCCAAAATGTCGTAACAACTCCGCCCCATTGACG
CAAATGGGCGGTAGGCGTGTACGGTGGGAGGTCTATATAAGCAGAGCTCTCCCTATCAGTGATAGAGATC
TCCCTATCAGTGATAGAGATCGTCGACGAGCTCGTTTAGTGAACCGTCAGATCGCCTGGAGACGCCATCC
ACGCTGTTTTGACCTCCATAGAAGACACCGGGACCGATACTCCAGCCTCCGGACTCTAGCGCTAGCACGC
GTCCACCATGGACTACAAAGACCATGACGGTGATTATAAAGATCATGACATCGATTACAAGGATGACGAT
GACAAGGGGTCGGCCTGGAGCCACCCGCAGTTCGAAAAAGGATCCGAGAACCTCTACTTCCAAGGCTCGA
GTATGCCCTCTGAATCTTTCTGTTTGGCTGCCCAGGCTCGCCTCGACTCCAAATGGTTGAAAACAGATAT
ACAGCTTGCATTCACAAGAGATGGGCTCTGTGGTCTGTGGAATGAAATGGTTAAAGATGGAGAAATTGTA
TACACTGGAACAGAATCAACCCAGAACGGAGAGCTCCCTCCTAGAAAAGATGATAGTGTCGAACCAAGTG
GAACAAAGAAAGAAGATCTGAATGACAAAGAGAAAAAAGATGAAGAAGAAACTCCTGCACCTATATATAG
GGCCAAGTCAATTCTGGACAGCTGGGTATGGGGCAAGCAACCAGATGTGAATGAACTGAAGGAGTGTCTT
TCTGTGCTGGTTAAAGAGCAGCAGGCCCTGGCCGTCCAGTCAGCCACCACCACCCTCTCAGCCCTGCGAC
TCAAGCAGAGGCTGGTGATCTTGGAGCGCTATTTCATTGCCTTGAATAGAACCGTTTTTCAGGAGAATGT
CAAAGTTAAGTGGAAAAGCAGCGGTATTTCTCTGCCTCCTGTGGACAAAAAAAGTTCCCGGCCTGCGGGC
AAAGGTGTGGAGGGGCTCGCCAGAGTGGGATCCCGAGCGGCGCTGTCTTTTGCCTTTGCCTTCCTGCGCA
GGGCCTGGCGATCAGGCGAGGATGCGGACCTCTGCAGTGAGCTGTTGCAGGAGTCCCTGGACGCCCTGCG
AGCACTTCCCGAGGCCTCGCTCTTTGACGAGAGCACCGTGTCCTCTGTGTGGCTGGAGGTGGTGGAGAGA
GCGACCAGGTTCCTCAGGTCCGTCGTGACGGGGGATGTTCACGGAACGCCAGCCACCAAAGGGCCAGGAA
GCATCCCCCTGCAGGACCAGCACTTGGCCCTGGCCATCCTGCTGGAGCTGGCTGTGCAGAGAGGCACGCT
GAGCCAAATGTTGTCTGCCATCCTGTTGTTGCTTCAGCTGTGGGACAGCGGGGCACAGGAGACTGACAAT
GAGCGTTCCGCCCAGGGCACCAGCGCCCCACTTTTGCCCTTGCTGCAAAGGTTCCAGAGCATCATTTGCA
GGAAGGATGCACCCCACTCCGAGGGCGACATGCACCTTTTGTCTGGCCCTCTGAGCCCCAATGAGAGTTT
CCTGAGGTACCTCACCCTTCCACAAGACAACGAGCTTGCCATTGATCTGCGACAAACGGCGGTTGTTGTC
ATGGCCCATTTAGACCGTCTGGCTACGCCCTGTATGCCTCCGCTGTGTAGCTCTCCGACATCTCATAAGG
GATCATTGCAAGAGGTCATAGGTTGGGGGTTAATAGGATGGAAATACTATGCCAATGTGATTGGTCCAAT
CCAGTGCGAAGGCCTGGCCAACCTGGGAGTCACACAGATTGCCTGTGCAGAGAAGCGTTTCCTGATTCTG
TCACGCAATGGCCGCGTGTACACACAGGCCTATAATAGTGACACGCTGGCCCCACAGCTGGTCCAAGGCC
TTGCCTCCAGAAACATTGTAAAAATTGCTGCCCATTCTGATGGTCACCACTACCTAGCCTTGGCTGCTAC
TGGAGAGGTGTACTCCTGGGGCTGTGGGGACGGCGGACGGCTGGGCCATGGGGACACTGTGCCTTTGGAG
GAGCCTAAGGTGATCTCCGCCTTCTCTGGAAAGCAGGCCGGGAAGCACGTGGTGCACATCGCTTGCGGGA
GCACTTACAGTGCGGCCATCACTGCCGAGGGGGAGCTGTACACCTGGGGCCGCGGGAACTACGGCCGGCT
GGGCCATGGCTCCAGTGAGGACGAGGCCATTCCGATGCTGGTAGCCGGGCTTAAAGGACTGAAGGTCATC
GATGTGGCGTGTGGGAGTGGGGATGCTCAAACCCTGGCTGTCACTGAGAACGGGCAAGTGTGGTCTTGGG
GAGATGGTGACTATGGGAAATTGGGCAGAGGTGGTAGTGATGGCTGCAAAACCCCAAAGCTGATTGAAAA
GCTTCAAGACTTGGATGTGGTCAAAGTCCGCTGTGGAAGTCAGTTTTCCATTGCTTTGACGAAAGATGGC
CAAGTTTATTCATGGGGAAAAGGTGACAACCAGAGACTTGGACATGGAACAGAGGAACATGTTCGTTATC
CAAAACTCTTAGAAGGCTTGCAAGGGAAGAAGGTGATTGATGTGGCTGCAGGCTCCACCCACTGCCTGGC
TCTGACTGAGGACAGCGAGGTCCACAGCTGGGGGAGCAACGACCAGTGCCAGCACTTTGACACCTTGCGC
GTGACCAAGCCAGAACCTGCAGCATTGCCAGGACTGGACACCAAACACATAGTGGGAATTGCCTGTGGGC
CTGCCCAGAGCTTTGCTTGGTCATCATGTTCTGAGTGGTCCATTGGCCTCCGTGTCCCTTTTGTGGTGGA
CATCTGCTCAATGACTTTTGAGCAGCTGGATCTCCTGCTTCGGCAGGTGAGTGAGGGGATGGATGGTTCC
GCGGACTGGCCCCCGCCCCAGGAGAAAGAGTGTGTGGCCGTGGCAACGCTGAATCTTCTACGACTTCAGT
TGCATGCTGCCATTAGTCACCAGGTTGACCCGGAATTCCTTGGTTTAGGTCTGGGCAGCATCCTCCTGAA
CAGCCTGAAGCAGACGGTGGTGACCCTGGCCAGCAGTGCGGGCGTGCTGAGCACCGTGCAGTCGGCCGCC
CAGGCCGTGCTGCAGAGTGGCTGGTCCGTGCTGCTGCCCACCGCGGAGGAGCGGGCCCGGGCACTCTCTG
CTCTCCTGCCCTGCGCAGTTTCAGGCAATGAAGTGAACATAAGTCCAGGTCGTCGATTCATGATTGATCT
TCTGGTGGGCAGCTTGATGGCTGATGGAGGGTTGGAGTCAGCCTTACACGCAGCCATTACTGCAGAGATC
CAGGATATTGAAGCCAAAAAAGAAGCACAGAAGGAAAAAGAAATTGATGAACAGGAAGCGAATGCCTCAA
CATTTCATAGAAGCAGGACTCCACTGGATAAAGACCTTATTAATACGGGGATCTGTGAGTCTTCTGGCAA
ACAGTGTTTGCCTCTGGTTCAGCTCATACAACAGCTTCTTAGAAACATTGCTTCTCAGACTGTAGCCAGA
TTGAAAGATGTTGCCCGTCGGATTTCATCATGTCTGGACTTTGAGCAACACAGTCGTGAAAGATCTGCTT
CATTGGATTTGTTACTGCGTTTTCAACGTTTGCTTATTAGTAAACTTTATCCAGGAGAAAGTATTGGTCA
GACCTCAGATATTTCTAGTCCAGAGCTAATGGGTGTTGGTTCCTTGCTGAAGAAGTACACAGCCCTCCTG
TGCACGCATATCGGGGATATACTGCCTGTGGCCGCCAGCATTGCTTCTACCAGCTGGCGGCACTTCGCGG
AGGTGGCTTACATTGTGGAAGGGGACTTTACTGGTGTTCTCCTTCCAGAACTAGTAGTTTCTATAGTGCT
TCTGCTCAGTAAAAATGCTGGTCTCATGCAAGAGGCTGGAGCTGTACCTCTGCTGGGTGGCCTGTTGGAA
CATCTGGATCGGTTCAACCATCTGGCACCAGGAAAGGAACGGGATGATCATGAAGAGTTAGCCTGGCCTG
GCATAATGGAGTCATTTTTTACAGGTCAGAACTGTAGAAATAATGAGGAAGTGACACTTATACGCAAAGC
TGATTTGGAGAACCATAATAAAGATGGAGGCTTCTGGACTGTGATTGACGGGAAGGTGTATGATATAAAG
GACTTCCAGACACAGTCGTTAACAGGAAATAGTATTCTTGCTCAGTTTGCAGGGGAAGACCCAGTGGTAG
CTTTGGAAGCTGCTTTGCAGTTTGAAGACACCCGGGAATCCATGCACGCGTTTTGTGTTGGCCAGTATTT
GGAGCCTGACCAAGAAATCGTCACCATACCAGATCTGGGGAGTCTCTCTTCACCTCTGATAGACACAGAG
AGGAATCTGGGCCTGCTTCTCGGATTACACGCTTCGTATTTGGCAATGAGCACACCGCTGTCTCCTGTCG
AGATTGAATGTGCCAAATGGCTTCAGTCATCCATCTTCTCTGGAGGCCTGCAGACCAGCCAGATCCACTA
CAGCTACAACGAGGAGAAAGACGAGGACCACTGCAGCTCCCCAGGGGGCACACCTGCCAGCAAATCTCGA
CTCTGCTCCCACAGACGGGCCCTGGGGGACCATTCCCAGGCATTTCTGCAAGCCATTGCAGACAACAACA
TTCAGGATCACAACGTGAAGGACTTTTTGTGTCAAATAGAAAGGTACTGTAGGCAGTGCCATTTGACCAC
ACCGATCATGTTTCCCCCCGAGCATCCCGTGGAAGAGGTCGGTCGCTTGTTGTTATGTTGCCTCTTAAAA
CATGAAGATTTAGGTCATGTGGCATTATCTTTAGTTCATGCAGGTGCACTTGGTATTGAGCAAGTAAAGC
ACAGAACGTTGCCTAAGTCAGTGGTGGATGTTTGTAGAGTTGTCTACCAAGCAAAATGTTCGCTCATTAA
GACTCATCAAGAACAGGGCCGTTCTTACAAGGAGGTCTGCGCTCCTGTCATCGAACGTTTGAGATTCCTC
TTTAATGAATTGAGACCTGCTGTTTGTAATGACCTCTCTATAATGTCTAAGTTTAAATTGTTAAGTTCTT
TGCCCCGTTGGAGGAGGATAGCTCAAAAGATAATTCGAGAACGAAGGAAAAAGAGAGTTCCTAAGAAGCC
AGAATCTACGGATGATGAAGAAAAAATTGGAAACGAAGAGAGTGATTTAGAAGAAGCTTGCATTTTGCCT
CATAGTCCAATAAATGTGGACAAGAGACCCATTGCAATTAAATCACCCAAGGACAAATGGCAGCCGCTGT
TGAGTACTGTTACAGGTGTTCACAAATACAAGTGGTTGAAGCAGAATGTGCAGGGTCTTTATCCGCAGTC
TCCACTCCTCAGTACAATTGCTGAATTTGCCCTTAAAGAAGAGCCAGTGGATGTGGAAAAAATGAGAAAG
TGCCTACTAAAACAGTTGGAGAGAGCAGAGGTTCGCCTGGAAGGGATAGATACAATTTTAAAACTGGCGA
GCAAGAATTTCTTACTTCCATCTGTGCAGTATGCGATGTTTTGTGGATGGCAAAGACTTATTCCTGAGGG
AATCGATATAGGGGAACCTCTTACTGATTGTTTAAAGGATGTTGATTTGATCCCGCCTTTTAATCGGATG
CTGCTGGAAGTCACCTTTGGCAAGCTGTACGCTTGGGCTGTACAGAACATTCGAAATGTTTTGATGGATG
CCAGTGCCAAATTTAAAGAGCTTGGTATCCAGCCGGTTCCCCTGCAAACCATCACCAATGAGAACCCGTC
AGGACCGAGCCTGGGGACCATCCCGCAAGCCCGCTTCCTCCTGGTGATGCTCAGCATGCTCACCCTGCAG
CACGGCGCAAACAACCTCGACCTTCTGCTCAATTCCGGCATGCTGGCCCTCACGCAGACGGCACTGCGCC
TGATTGGCCCCAGTTGTGACAACGTTGAGGAAGATATGAATGCTTCTGCTCAAGGTGCTTCTGCCACAGT
TTTGGAAGAAACAAGGAAGGAAACGGCTCCTGTGCAGCTCCCTGTTTCAGGACCAGAACTGGCTGCCATG
ATGAAGATTGGAACAAGGGTCATGAGAGGTGTGGACTGGAAATGGGGCGATCAGGATGGGCCTCCTCCAG
GCCTAGGCCGCGTGATTGGTGAGCTGGGAGAGGACGGATGGATAAGAGTCCAGTGGGACACAGGCAGCAC
CAACTCCTACAGGATGGGGAAAGAAGGAAAATACGACCTCAAGCTGGCAGAGCTGCCGGCTGCTGCACAG
CCCTCAGCAGAGGATTCGGACACAGAGGATGACTCTGAAGCCGAACAAACTGAAAGGAACATTCACCCCA
CTGCAATGATGTTTACCAGCACTATTAACTTACTGCAGACTCTTTGTCTGTCTGCTGGAGTTCATGCTGA
GATCATGCAGAGCGAAGCCACCAAGACTTTATGCGGACTGCTGCGAATGTTAGTGGAAAGCGGAACGACG
GACAAGACATCTTCTCCAAACAGGCTGGTGTACAGGGAGCAACACCGGAGCTGGTGCACGCTGGGGTTTG
TGCGGAGCATCGCTCTCACGCCGCAGGTATGCGGCGCCCTCAGCTCCCCGCAGTGGATCACGCTGCTCAT
GAAGGTCGTGGAAGGGCACGCACCCTTCACTGCCACCTCGCTGCAGAGGCAGATCTTAGCTGTGCATTTG
TTGCAAGCAGTCCTTCCATCATGGGACAAGACCGAAAGGGCGAGGGACATGAAATGCCTCGTGGAGAAGC
TGTTTGACTTCTTGGGAAGCTTGCTCACTACCTGCTCCTCTGACGTGCCATTACTCAGAGAGTCCACGCT
GAGGCGGCGCAGGGTGCGCCCGCAGGCCTCGCTGACTGCCACCCACAGCAGCACACTGGCGGAGGAGGTG
GTGGCACTGCTGCGCACGCTGCACTCCCTGACTCAGTGGAATGGGCTCATCAACAAGTACATCAACTCCC
AGCTCCGCTCCATCACCCACAGCTTTGTGGGAAGGCCTTCCGAAGGGGCCCAGTTAGAGGACTACTTCCC
CGACTCCGAGAACCCTGAAGTGGGGGGCCTCATGGCAGTCCTGGCTGTGATTGGAGGCATCGATGGTCGC
CTGCGCCTGGGCGGTCAAGTTATGCACGATGAGTTTGGAGAAGGCACTGTGACTCGCATCACCCCAAAGG
GCAAAATCACCGTGCAGTTCTCTGACATGCGGACGTGTCGCGTTTGCCCATTGAATCAGCTGAAACCACT
CCCTGCCGTGGCCTTTAATGTGAACAACCTGCCCTTCACAGAGCCCATGCTGTCTGTCTGGGCTCAGTTG
GTGAACCTCGCTGGAAGCAAGTTAGAAAAGCACAAAATAAAGAAATCGACTAAACAGGCCTTTGCAGGAC
AAGTGGACCTGGACCTGCTGCGGTGCCAGCAGTTGAAGCTATACATCCTGAAAGCAGGTCGGGCGCTGCT
CTCCCACCAGGATAAACTGCGGCAGATCCTGTCTCAGCCAGCTGTTCAGGAGACTGGAACTGTTCACACA
GATGATGGAGCAGTGGTATCACCTGACCTTGGGGACATGTCTCCTGAAGGGCCGCAGCCCCCCATGATCC
TCTTGCAGCAGCTGCTGGCCTCGGCCACCCAGCCGTCTCCTGTGAAGGCCATATTTGATAAACAGGAACT
TGAGGCTGCTGCACTGGCCGTTTGCCAGTGCTTGGCTGTGGAGTCCACTCACCCTTCGAGCCCAGGATTT
GAAGACTGCAGCTCCAGTGAGGCCACCACGCCTGTCGCCGTGCAGCACATCCGCCCTGCCAGAGTGAAGA
GGCGCAAGCAGTCGCCCGTTCCCGCTCTGCCGATCGTGGTGCAGCTCATGGAGATGGGATTTTCCAGAAG
GAACATCGAGTTTGCCCTGAAGTCTCTCACTGGTGCTTCCGGGAATGCATCCAGCTTGCCTGGTGTGGAA
GCCTTGGTCGGGTGGCTGCTGGACCACTCCGACATACAGGTCACGGAGCTCTCAGATGCAGACACGGTGT
CCGACGAGTATTCTGACGAGGAGGTGGTGGAGGACGTGGATGATGCCGCCTACTCCATGTCTACTGGTGC
TGTTGTGACGGAGAGCCAGACGTACAAAAAACGAGCTGATTTCTTGAGTAATGATGATTATGCTGTATAT
GTGAGAGAGAATATTCAGGTGGGAATGATGGTTAGATGCTGCCGAGCGTATGAAGAAGTGTGCGAAGGTG
ATGTTGGCAAAGTCATCAAGCTGGACAGAGATGGATTGCATGATCTCAATGTGCAGTGTGACTGGCAGCA
GAAAGGGGGCACCTACTGGGTTAGGTACATTCATGTGGAACTTATAGGCTATCCTCCACCAAGTTCTTCT
TCTCACATCAAGATTGGTGATAAAGTGCGGGTCAAAGCCTCTGTCACCACACCAAAATACAAATGGGGAT
CTGTGACTCATCAGAGTGTGGGGGTTGTGAAGGCTTTCAGTGCCAATGGAAAAGATATCATTGTCGACTT
TCCCCAGCAGTCTCACTGGACTGGGTTGCTATCAGAAATGGAGTTGGTACCCAGTATTCATCCTGGGGTT
ACGTGTGATGGATGTCAGATGTTTCCTATCAATGGATCCAGATTCAAATGCAGAAACTGTGATGACTTTG
ATTTTTGTGAAACGTGTTTCAAGACCAAAAAACACAATACCAGGCATACATTTGGCAGAATAAATGAACC
AGGTCAGTCTGCGGTATTTTGTGGCCGTTCTGGAAAACAGCTGAAGCGTTGCCACAGCAGCCAGCCAGGC
ATGCTGCTGGACAGCTGGTCCCGCATGGTGAAGAGCCTGAATGTGTCGTCCTCCGTGAACCAGGCATCCC
GTCTCATTGACGGCAGCGAGCCCTGCTGGCAGTCATCGGGGTCGCAAGGAAAGCACTGGATTCGTTTGGA
GATTTTCCCAGATGTTCTTGTTCATAGATTAAAAATGATCGTAGATCCTGCTGACAGTAGCTACATGCCG
TCCCTGGTTGTAGTGTCAGGTGGAAATTCCCTGAATAACCTTATTGAACTAAAGACAATCAATATTAACC
CTTCTGACACCACAGTGCCCCTTCTGAATGACTGCACAGAGTATCACAGGTATATTGAAATTGCTATAAA
GCAGTGCAGGAGCTCAGGAATCGATTGTAAAATCCATGGTCTCATCCTGCTGGGACGGATCCGTGCAGAA
GAGGAAGATTTGGCTGCAGTTCCTTTCTTAGCTTCGGATAATGAAGAGGAGGAGGATGAGAAAGGCAACA
GCGGAAGCCTCATTAGAAAGAAGGCTGCTGGGCTGGAATCAGCAGCTACGATAAGAACCAAGGTGTTTGT
GTGGGGCCTGAATGACAAGGACCAGCTGGGCGGGCTGAAAGGCTCCAAGATAAAGGTTCCTTCGTTCTCT
GAGACACTGTCAGCTTTGAATGTGGTACAGGTGGCTGGTGGATCTAAAAGTTTGTTTGCAGTGACTGTGG
AAGGGAAGGTGTATGCCTGTGGAGAAGCCACGAATGGCCGGCTGGGGCTGGGCATTTCCAGCGGGACGGT
GCCCATCCCACGGCAGATCACAGCTCTCAGCAGCTACGTGGTCAAGAAGGTGGCTGTTCACTCAGGTGGC
CGGCACGCGACGGCTTTAACTGTCGATGGAAAAGTGTTTTCGTGGGGCGAAGGTGACGATGGAAAACTTG
GACACTTCAGCAGAATGAACTGTGACAAACCAAGGCTGATCGAGGCCCTGAAAACCAAGCGTATCCGGGA
TATCGCCTGTGGGAGCTCGCACAGCGCAGCCCTCACATCCAGCGGAGAACTGTACACCTGGGGCCTCGGC
GAGTACGGCCGGCTGGGACATGGGGATAATACGACACAGCTAAAGCCCAAAATGGTGAAAGTCCTTCTCG
GTCACAGAGTAATCCAGGTTGCATGTGGGAGTAGAGACGCGCAGACCCTGGCTCTGACCGATGAAGGTTT
GGTATTTTCCTGGGGTGATGGTGACTTTGGAAAACTGGGCCGGGGCGGAAGTGAAGGCTGTAACATTCCC
CAGAACATTGAGAGACTAAATGGACAGGGGGTGTGCCAGATTGAGTGTGGAGCTCAGTTCTCCCTGGCGC
TCACCAAGTCTGGAGTGGTGTGGACATGGGGAAAGGGGGATTACTTCAGATTGGGCCACGGCTCTGACGT
GCACGTGCGGAAACCACAGGTGGTGGAAGGGCTGAGAGGGAAGAAGATCGTGCATGTGGCTGTCGGGGCC
CTGCACTGCCTGGCGGTCACGGACTCGGGGCAGGTGTATGCTTGGGGTGACAACGACCACGGCCAGCAGG
GCAATGGCACGACCACGGTTAACAGGAAGCCCACACTCGTGCAAGGCTTAGAAGGCCAGAAGATCACACG
CGTGGCTTGTGGGTCGTCCCACAGTGTGGCGTGGACAACTGTGGATGTGGCCACGCCCTCTGTCCACGAG
CCCGTCCTCTTCCAGACTGCAAGAGACCCTTTAGGTGCTTCCTATTTAGGCGTGCCTTCAGATGCTGATT
CTTCTGCTGCCAGTAATAAAATAAGTGGTGCAAGTAATTCTAAGCCAAATCGCCCTTCTCTTGCCAAGAT
TCTCTTGTCATTGGATGGAAATCTGGCCAAACAGCAGGCCTTATCACATATTCTTACAGCATTGCAAATC
ATGTATGCCAGAGATGCTGTTGTCGGGGCCCTGATGCCGGCCGCCATGATCGCCCCGGTGGAGTGCCCCT
CGTTCTCCTCGGCGGCCCCTTCCGACGCATCTGCGATGGCTAGTCCCATGAATGGAGAAGAATGCATGCT
GGCTGTTGATATCGAAGACAGACTGAGTCCAAATCCATGGCAAGAAAAGAGAGAGATTGTTTCCTCTGAG
GACGCAGTGACCCCCTCTGCAGTGACTCCGTCGGCCCCCTCAGCCTCCGCTCGGCCTTTTATCCCAGTGA
CGGATGACCTGGGAGCCGCAAGCATCATTGCAGAAACCATGACCAAAACCAAAGAGGATGTTGAAAGCCA
AAATAAAGCAGCAGGTCCGGAGCCTCAGGCCTTGGATGAGTTCACCAGTCTGCTGATTGCGGATGACACT
CGTGTGGTGGTAGACCTGCTCAAGCTGTCAGTGTGCAGCCGGGCCGGGGACAGGGGCAGGGATGTGCTCT
CCGCGGTGCTTTCCGGCATGGGGACCGCCTACCCACAGGTGGCAGATATGCTGTTGGAGCTCTGTGTCAC
CGAGTTGGAGGATGTGGCCACAGACTCGCAGAGCGGCCGCCTCTCTTCTCAGCCTGTGGTGGTGGAGAGT
AGCCACCCTTACACCGACGACACCTCCACCAGTGGCACAGTGAAGATACCAGGTGCAGAAGGACTCAGGG
TAGAATTTGACCGGCAGTGCTCCACAGAGAGGCGCCACGACCCTCTCACAGTCATGGACGGCGTCAACAG
GATCGTCTCCGTGCGGTCAGGCCGAGAGTGGTCCGACTGGTCCAGCGAGCTGCGCATCCCAGGGGATGAG
TTAAAGTGGAAGTTCATCAGCGATGGGTCTGTGAATGGCTGGGGCTGGCGCTTCACCGTCTATCCCATCA
TGCCAGCTGCTGGCCCTAAAGAACTCCTCTCTGACCGCTGCGTCCTCTCCTGTCCATCCATGGACTTGGT
GACGTGTCTGTTAGACTTCCGACTCAACCTTGCCTCTAACAGAAGCATCGTCCCTCGCCTTGCGGCCTCG
CTGGCAGCTTGTGCACAGCTGAGTGCCCTAGCTGCCAGTCACAGAATGTGGGCCCTTCAGAGACTGAGGA
AGCTGCTTACAACTGAATTTGGGCAGTCAATTAACATAAATAGGCTGCTTGGAGAAAATGATGGGGAAAC
AAGAGCTTTGAGTTTTACAGGTAGTGCTCTTGCTGCTTTGGTGAAAGGTCTTCCAGAAGCTTTGCAAAGG
CAGTTTGAATATGAAGATCCTATTGTGAGGGGTGGCAAACAGCTGCTCCACAGCCCATTCTTTAAGGTAC
TGGTAGCTCTTGCTTGTGACCTGGAGCTGGACACTCTGCCTTGCTGTGCCGAGACGCACAAGTGGGCCTG
GTTCCGGAGGTACTGCATGGCCTCCCGTGTTGCTGTGGCCCTTGACAAAAGAACACCGTTGCCCCGTCTG
TTTCTTGATGAGGTGGCTAAGAAAATTCGTGAATTAATGGCAGACAGCGAAAACATGGATGTTCTGCATG
AGAGCCATGACATTTTTAAAAGAGAGCAAGACGAACAACTTGTGCAGTGGATGAACAGGCGACCAGATGA
CTGGACTCTCTCTGCTGGTGGCAGTGGAACAATTTATGGATGGGGACATAATCACAGGGGCCAGCTCGGG
GGCATTGAAGGCGCAAAAGTCAAAGTTCCCACTCCCTGTGAAGCCCTTGCAACTCTCAGACCCGTGCAGT
TAATCGGAGGGGAACAGACCCTCTTTGCTGTGACGGCTGATGGGAAGCTGTATGCCACTGGGTATGGTGC
AGGTGGCAGACTAGGCATTGGAGGGACAGAGTCGGTGTCCACCCCAACATTGCTTGAATCCATTCAGCAT
GTGTTTATTAAGAAAGTAGCTGTGAACTCTGGAGGAAAGCACTGCCTTGCCCTGTCTTCAGAAGGAGAAG
TTTACTCTTGGGGTGAGGCAGAAGATGGGAAGTTGGGGCATGGCAACAGAAGTCCGTGTGACCGCCCTCG
TGTCATCGAGTCTCTGAGAGGAATTGAAGTGGTCGATGTTGCTGCTGGCGGAGCCCACAGCGCCTGTGTC
ACAGCAGCCGGGGACCTCTACACATGGGGCAAAGGCCGCTACGGCCGGCTGGGGCACAGCGACAGTGAGG
ACCAGCTGAAGCCGAAGCTGGTGGAGGCGCTGCAGGGCCACCGTGTGGTTGACATCGCCTGTGGCAGTGG
AGATGCCCAGACCCTCTGCCTCACAGATGACGACACTGTCTGGTCCTGGGGGGACGGGGACTACGGCAAG
CTCGGCCGGGGAGGCAGCGATGGCTGTAAAGTGCCTATGAAGATTGATTCTCTTACTGGTCTTGGAGTAG
TTAAAGTGGAATGCGGATCCCAGTTTTCTGTTGCCCTTACCAAATCTGGAGCTGTTTATACCTGGGGCAA
AGGCGATTATCACAGGTTGGGCCATGGATCAGATGACCATGTTCGAAGGCCTCGGCAGGTCCAAGGGTTG
CAGGGGAAGAAAGTCATCGCCATCGCCACTGGCTCCCTGCACTGTGTGTGCTGCACAGAGGATGGTGAGG
TTTATACATGGGGCGACAATGATGAGGGACAACTGGGAGACGGAACCACCAATGCCATCCAGAGGCCTCG
GTTGGTAGCTGCCCTTCAGGGTAAGAAGGTCAACCGTGTGGCCTGTGGCTCAGCACATACCCTCGCCTGG
TCGACCAGCAAGCCCGCCAGTGCTGGCAAACTCCCTGCACAGGTCCCCATGGAGTACAATCACCTGCAGG
AGATCCCCATCATTGCGCTGAGGAACCGTCTGCTGCTGCTGCACCACCTCTCCGAGCTCTTCTGCCCCTG
CATCCCCATGTTCGACCTGGAAGGCTCGCTCGACGAAACTGGACTCGGGCCTTCTGTTGGGTTCGACACT
CTCCGAGGAATTCTGATATCCCAGGGAAAGGAGGCGGCTTTCCGGAAAGTAGTACAAGCAACTATGGTAC
GCGATCGTCAGCATGGCCCCGTCGTGGAGCTGAACCGCATCCAGGTCAAACGATCAAGGAGCAAAGGCGG
GCTGGCCGGCCCCGACGGCACCAAGTCTGTCTTTGGGCAGATGTGTGCTAAGATGAGCTCGTTTGGTCCC
GACAGCCTCCTCCTTCCTCACCGTGTCTGGAAAGTCAAGTTTGTGGGTGAATCTGTGGATGACTGTGGGG
GCGGCTACAGCGAGTCCATAGCTGAGATCTGTGAGGAGCTGCAGAACGGACTCACGCCCCTGCTGATCGT
GACACCCAACGGGAGGGATGAGTCTGGGGCCAACCGAGACTGCTACCTGCTCAGCCCGGCCGCCAGAGCA
CCCGTGCACAGCAGCATGTTCCGCTTCCTGGGTGTGTTGCTGGGCATTGCCATCCGAACCGGGAGTCCCC
TGAGCCTCAACCTTGCCGAGCCTGTCTGGAAGCAGCTGGCTGGGATGAGCCTCACCATCGCGGACCTCAG
TGAGGTTGATAAGGATTTTATTCCTGGACTCATGTACATCCGAGACAATGAAGCCACCTCAGAGGAGTTT
GAAGCCATGAGCCTGCCCTTCACAGTGCCAAGTGCCAGTGGCCAGGACATTCAGTTGAGCTCCAAGCACA
CACACATCACCCTGGACAACCGCGCGGAGTACGTGCGGCTGGCGATAAACTATAGACTCCATGAATTTGA
TGAGCAGGTGGCTGCTGTTCGGGAAGGAATGGCCCGCGTTGTGCCTGTTCCCCTCCTCTCTCTGTTCACC
GGCTACGAACTGGAGACGATGGTGTGTGGCAGCCCTGACATCCCGCTGCACCTTCTCAAGTCGGTGGCCA
CCTATAAAGGCATCGAGCCTTCCGCATCGCTGATCCAGTGGTTCTGGGAGGTGATGGAGTCCTTCTCCAA
CACAGAGCGCTCTCTTTTCCTTCGCTTCGTCTGGGGCCGGACGAGGCTGCCCAGGACCATCGCCGACTTC
CGGGGCCGAGACTTCGTCATCCAGGTGTTGGATAAATACAACCCTCCAGACCACTTCCTCCCTGAGTCCT
ACACCTGTTTCTTCTTGCTGAAGCTGCCCAGGTATTCCTGCAAGCAGGTGCTGGAGGAGAAGCTCAAGTA
CGCCATCCACTTCTGCAAGTCCATAGACACAGATGACTACGCTCGCATCGCACTTACAGGAGAGCCAGCC
GCCGACGACAGCAGCGACGATTCAGATAACGAGGATGTCGACTCCTTTGCTTCGGACTCTACACAAGATT
ATTTAACAGGACACTAAGTTTAAACCCGCTGATCAGCCTCGACTGTGCCTTCTAGTTGCCAGCCATCTGT
TGTTTGCCCCTCCCCCGTGCCTTCCTTGACCCTGGAAGGTGCCACTCCCACTGTCCTTTCCTAATAAAAT
GAGGAAATTGCATCGCATTGTCTGAGTAGGTGTCATTCTATTCTGGGGGGTGGGGTGGGGCAGGACAGCA
AGGGGGAGGATTGGGAAGACAATAGCAGGCATGCTGGGGATGCGGTGGGCTCTATGGCTTCTGAGGCGGA
AAGAACCAGCTGGGGCTCTAGGGGGTATCCCC
[124 nt withheld, positions 15923-16046]
C
[91 nt withheld, positions 16048-16138]
AGGGTGATGGTTCACGTACCTAGAAGTTCCTATTCCGAAGTTCCTATTCTCTAGAAAGTATAGGAACTTC
CTTGGCCAAAAAGCCTGAACTCACCGCGACGTCTGTCGAGAAGTTTCTGATCGAAAAGTTCGACAGCGTC
TCCGACCTGATGCAGCTCTCGGAGGGCGAAGAATCTCGTGCTTTCAGCTTCGATGTAGGAGGGCGTGGAT
ATGTCCTGCGGGTAAATAGCTGCGCCGATGGTTTCTACAAAGATCGTTATGTTTATCGGCACTTTGCATC
GGCCGCGCTCCCGATTCCGGAAGTGCTTGACATTGGGGAATTCAGCGAGAGCCTGACCTATTGCATCTCC
CGCCGTGCACAGGGTGTCACGTTGCAAGACCTGCCTGAAACCGAACTGCCCGCTGTTCTGCAGCCGGTCG
CGGAGGCCATGGATGCGATCGCTGCGGCCGATCTTAGCCAGACGAGCGGGTTCGGCCCATTCGGACCGCA
AGGAATCGGTCAATACACTACATGGCGTGATTTCATATGCGCGATTGCTGATCCCCATGTGTATCACTGG
CAAACTGTGATGGACGACACCGTCAGTGCGTCCGTCGCGCAGGCTCTCGATGAGCTGATGCTTTGGGCCG
AGGACTGCCCCGAAGTCCGGCACCTCGTGCACGCGGATTTCGGCTCCAACAATGTCCTGACGGACAATGG
CCGCATAACAGCGGTCATTGACTGGAGCGAGGCGATGTTCGGGGATTCCCAATACGAGGTCGCCAACATC
TTCTTCTGGAGGCCGTGGTTGGCTTGTATGGAGCAGCAGACGCGCTACTTCGAGCGGAGGCATCCGGAGC
TTGCAGGATCGCCGCGGCTCCGGGCGTATATGCTCCGCATTGGTCTTGACCAACTCTATCAGAGCTTGGT
TGACGGCAATTTCGATGATGCAGCTTGGGCGCAGGGTCGATGCGACGCAATCGTCCGATCCGGAGCCGGG
ACTGTCGGGCGTACACAAATCGCCCGCAGAAGCGCGGCCGTCTGGACCGATGGCTGTGTAGAAGTACTCG
CCGATAGTGGAAACCGACGCCCCAGCACTCGTCCGAGGGCAAAGGAATAGCACGTACTACGAGATTTCGA
TTCCACCGCCGCCTTCTATGAAAGGTTGGGCTTCGGAATCGTTTTCCGGGACGCCGGCTGGATGATCCTC
CAGCGCGGGGATCTCATGCTGGAGTTCTTCGCCCACCCCAACTTGTTTATTGCAGCTTATAATGGTTACA
AATAAAGCAATAGCATCACAAATTTCACAAATAAAGCATTTTTTTCACTGCATTCTAGTTGTGGTTTGTC
CAAACTCATCAATGTATCTTATCATGTCTGTATACCGTCGACCTCTAGCTAGAGCTTGGCGTAATCATGG
TCATAGCTGTTTCCTGTGTGAAATTGTTATCCGCTCACAATTCCACACAACATACGAGCCGGAAGCATAA
AGTGTAAAGCCTGGGGTGCCTAATGAGTGAGCTAACTCACATTAATTGCGTTGCGCTCACTGCCCGCTTT
CCAGTCGGGAAACCTGTCGTGCCAGCTGCATTAATGAATCGGCCAACGCGCGGGGAGAGGCGGTTTGCGT
ATTGGGCGCTCTTCCGCTTCCTCGCTCACTGACTCGCTGCGCTCGGTCGTTCGGCTGCGGCGAGCGGTAT
CAGCTCACTCAAAGGCGGTAATACGGTTATCCACAGAATCAGGGGATAACGCAGGAAAGAACATGTGAGC
AAAAGGCCAGCAAAAGGCCAGGAACCGTAAAAAGGCCGCGTTGCTGGCGTTTTTCCATAGGCTCCGCCCC
CCTGACGAGCATCACAAAAATCGACGCTCAAGTCAGAGGTGGCGAAACCCGACAGGACTATAAAGATACC
AGGCGTTTCCCCCTGGAAGCTCCCTCGTGCGCTCTCCTGTTCCGACCCTGCCGCTTACCGGATACCTGTC
CGCCTTTCTCCCTTCGGGAAGCGTGGCGCTTTCTCATAGCTCACGCTGTAGGTATCTCAGTTCGGTGTAG
GTCGTTCGCTCCAAGCTGGGCTGTGTGCACGAACCCCCCGTTCAGCCCGACCGCTGCGCCTTATCCGGTA
ACTATCGTCTTGAGTCCAACCCGGTAAGACACGACTTATCGCCACTGGCAGCAGCCACTGGTAACAGGAT
TAGCAGAGCGAGGTATGTAGGCGGTGCTACAGAGTTCTTGAAGTGGTGGCCTAACTACGGCTACACTAGA
AGAACAGTATTTGGTATCTGCGCTCTGCTGAAGCCAGTTACCTTCGGAAAAAGAGTTGGTAGCTCTTGAT
CCGGCAAACAAACCACCGCTGGTAGCGGTGGTTTTTTTGTTTGCAAGCAGCAGATTACGCGCAGAAAAAA
AGGATCTCAAGAAGATCCTTTGATCTTTTCTACGGGGTCTGACGCTCAGTGGAACGAAAACTCACGTTAA
GGGATTTTGGTCATGAGATTATCAAAAAGGATCTTCACCTAGATCCTTTTAAATTAAAAATGAAGTTTTA
AATCAATCTAAAGTATATATGAGTAAACTTGGTCTGACAGTTACCAATGCTTAATCAGTGAGGCACCTAT
CTCAGCGATCTGTCTATTTCGTTCATCCATAGTTGCCTGACTCCCCGTCGTGTAGATAACTACGATACGG
GAGGGCTTACCATCTGGCCCCAGTGCTGCAATGATACCGCGAGACCCACGCTCACCGGCTCCAGATTTAT
CAGCAATAAACCAGCCAGCCGGAAGGGCCGAGCGCAGAAGTGGTCCTGCAACTTTATCCGCCTCCATCCA
GTCTATTAATTGTTGCCGGGAAGCTAGAGTAAGTAGTTCGCCAGTTAATAGTTTGCGCAACGTTGTTGCC
ATTGCTACAGGCATCGTGGTGTCACGCTCGTCGTTTGGTATGGCTTCATTCAGCTCCGGTTCCCAACGAT
CAAGGCGAGTTACATGATCCCCCATGTTGTGCAAAAAAGCGGTTAGCTCCTTCGGTCCTCCGATCGTTGT
CAGAAGTAAGTTGGCCGCAGTGTTATCACTCATGGTTATGGCAGCACTGCATAATTCTCTTACTGTCATG
CCATCCGTAAGATGCTTTTCTGTGACTGGTGAGTACTCAACCAAGTCATTCTGAGAATAGTGTATGCGGC
GACCGAGTTGCTCTTGCCCGGCGTCAATACGGGATAATACCGCGCCACATAGCAGAACTTTAAAAGTGCT
CATCATTGGAAAACGTTCTTCGGGGCGAAAACTCTCAAGGATCTTACCGCTGTTGAGATCCAGTTCGATG
TAACCCACTCGTGCACCCAACTGATCTTCAGCATCTTTTACTTTCACCAGCGTTTCTGGGTGAGCAAAAA
CAGGAAGGCAAAATGCCGCAAAAAAGGGAATAAGGGCGACACGGAAATGTTGAATACTCATACTCTTCCT
TTTTCAATATTATTGAAGCATTTATCAGGGTTATTGTCTCATGAGCGGATACATATTTGAATGTATTTAG
AAAAATAAACAAATAGGGGTTCCGCGCACATTTCCCCGAAAAGTGCCACCTGACGTC
