>Addgene plasmid #55613 | pcDNA5 FRT/TO SF-HERC2 (ShB-R) | addgene partial sequence | sequence record 92304 | CMV-F 5'-CGCAAATGGGCGGTAGGCGTG-3'
CTATATAAGCAGAGCTCTCCCTATCAGTGATAGAGATCTCCCTATCAGTGATAGAGATCGTCGACGAGCT
CGTTTAGTGAACCGTCAGATCGCCTGGAGACGCCATCCACGCTGTTTTGACCTCCATAGAAGACACCGGG
ACCGATACTCCAGCCTCCGGACTCTAGCGCTAGCACGCGTCCACCATGGACTACAAAGACCATGACGGTG
ATTATAAAGATCATGACATCGATTACAAGGATGACGATGACAAGGGGTCGGCCTGGAGCCACCCGCAGTT
CGAAAAAGGATCCGAGAACCTCTACTTCCAAGGCTCGAGTATGCCCTCTGAATCTTTCTGTTTGGCTGCC
CAGGCTCGCCTCGACTCCAAATGGTTGAAAACAGATATACAGCTTGCATTCACAAGAGATGGGCTCTGTG
GTCTGTGGAATGAAATGGTTAAAGATGGAGAAATTGTATACACTGGAACAGAATCAACCCAGAACGGAGA
GCTCCCTCCTAGAAAAGATGATAGTGTCGAACCAAGTGGAACAAAGAAAGAAGATCTGAATGACAAAGAG
AAAAAAGATGAAGAAGAAACTCCTGCACCTATATATAGGGCCAAGTCAATTCTGGACAGCTGGGTATGGG
GCAAGCAACCAGATGTGAATGAACTGAAGGAGTGTCTTTCTGTGCTGGTTAAAGAGCAGCAGGCCCTGGC
CGTCCAGTCAGCCACCACCACCCTCTCAGCCCTGCGACTCAAGCAGAGGCTGGTGATCTTGGAGCGCTAT
TTCATTGCCTTGAATAGAACCGTTTTTCAGGAGAATGTCAAAGTTAAGTGGAAAAGCAGCGGTATTTCTC
TGCCTCCTGTGGACAAAAAAAGTTCCCGGCCTGCGGGCAAAGGTGTGGAGGGGCTCGCCAGAGTGGGATC
CCGAGCGGCGCTGTCTTTTGCCTTTGCCTTCCTGCGCAGGGCCTGGCGATCAGGCGA
