>Addgene plasmid #55613 | pcDNA5 FRT/TO SF-HERC2 (ShB-R) | addgene partial sequence | sequence record 92313 | BGH-rev 5'-TAGAAGGCACAGTCGAGG-3'
GTTTAAACTTAGTGTCCTGTTAAATAATCTTGTGTAGAGTCCGATGCAAAGGAGTCGACATCCTCGTTAT
CTGAATCGTCGCTGCTGTCGTCGGCGGCTGGCTCTCCTGTAAGTGCGATGCGAGCGTAGTCATCTGTGTC
TATGGACTTGCAGAAGTGGATGGCGTACTTGAGCTTCTCCTCCAGCACCTGCTTGCAGGAATACCTGGGC
AGCTTCAGCAAGAAGAAACAGGTGTAGGACTCAGGGAGGAAGTGGTCTGGAGGGTTGTATTTATCCAACA
CCTGGATGACGAAGTCTCGGCCCCGGAAGTCGGCGATGGTCCTGGGCAGCCTCGTCCGGCCCCAGACGAA
GCGAAGGAAAAGAGAGCGCTCTGTGTTGGAGAAGGACTCCATCACCTCCCAGAACCACTGGATCAGCGAT
GCGGAAGGCTCGATGCCTTTATAGGTGGCCACCGACTTGAGAAGGTGCAGCGGGATGTCAGGGCTGCCAC
ACACCATCGTCTCCAGTTCGTAGCCGGTGAACAGAGAGAGGAGGGGAACAGGCACAACGCGGGCCATTCC
TTCCCGAACAGCAGCCACCTGCTCATCAAATTCATGGAGTCTATAGTTTATCGCCAGCCGCACGTACTCC
GCGCGGTTGTCCAGGGTGATGTGTGTGTGCTTGGAGCTCAACTGAATGTCCTGGCCACTGGCACTTGGCA
CTGTGAAGGGCAGGCTCATGGCTTCAAACTCCTCTGAGGTGGCTTCATTGTCTCGGATGTACATGAGTCC
AGGAATAAAATCCTTATCAACCTCACTGAGGTCCGCGATGGTGAGGCTCATCCCAGCCAGCTGCTTCCAG
ACAGGCTCGGCAAGGTTGAGGCTCAGGGGACTCCCGGTTCGGATGGCAATGCCCAGCAACACACCCAGGA
AGCGGAACATGCTGCTGTGCACG
